Addgene plasmid #112405: pZNF354B.1.0-gDNA
Purpose: CRISPR plasmid for expression of Cas9 and gRNA targeting human transcription factor ZNF354B
Depositing lab: Kevin White. Depositing organization: University of Chicago.
Backbone
  Vector backbone: pX330
  Backbone manufacturer: Zhang lab (Addgene plasmid ID: 42230)
  Vector type: Mammalian Expression, CRISPR
Growth in bacteria
  Bacterial resistance: Ampicillin, 100 μg/mL
  Growth temperature: 37°C
  Growth strain: DH5alpha
  Copy number: High Copy
Gene/Insert
  Gene/Insert name: ZNF354B
  gRNA/shRNA sequence: AGGCTTTCACACATGCAAAT CGG
  Species: H. sapiens (human)
  Entrez Gene: ZNF354B (a.k.a. KID2, FLJ25008, MGC138316)
  Cloning method: Restriction Enzyme; 5′ cloning site BbsI (destroyed during cloning); 3′ cloning site BbsI (destroyed during cloning)
  Sequencing primers: 5′ hU6-F (5'-GAGGGCCTATTTCCCATGATT-3')
Terms and licenses: Academic/Nonprofit Terms; Industry Terms: Not Available to Industry
Depositor comments: gRNA sequence listed includes 20 nucleotide target sequence, followed by the uncloned PAM sequence. The PAM sequence is not present in the plasmid. Use with plasmid pZNF354B-donor.
How to cite: pZNF354B.1.0-gDNA was a gift from Kevin White (Addgene plasmid # 112405 ; http://n2t.net/addgene:112405 ; RRID:Addgene_112405)
