[The description below was written by a language model from this plasmid's Addgene catalogue record and pLannotate feature annotations shown in this document.]
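Description:
pZNF354B.1.0-gDNA is a mammalian CRISPR expression plasmid built on the pX330 backbone, delivering both Streptococcus pyogenes Cas9 and a single guide RNA from one vector. It targets the human zinc-finger transcription factor gene ZNF354B (also known as KID2). In bacteria it is maintained as a high-copy plasmid through a ColE1/pUC-type origin and selected with ampicillin via the β-lactamase gene. An f1 phage origin is also present, and short annotated fragments of bom and rop appear to be backbone remnants. No mammalian selection marker or fluorescent reporter is annotated.

The guide cassette consists of the human U6 RNA polymerase III promoter followed by the 20-nucleotide ZNF354B spacer and the S. pyogenes gRNA scaffold, which the annotation picks up as a feature spanning the sequence origin plus an adjacent fragment. The spacer was inserted between two BbsI sites that were destroyed during cloning, and the PAM listed with the target in the record is not part of the plasmid. Cas9 is driven by a hybrid CBA-type promoter made up of the CMV enhancer, the chicken β-actin promoter and a hybrid intron. The coding sequence is annotated as contiguous N- and C-terminal portions that together form the full-length nuclease. It carries a C-terminal nucleoplasmin nuclear localization signal and ends with a bovine growth hormone polyadenylation signal. A single AAV2 inverted terminal repeat lies downstream, so the annotation does not show a complete ITR-flanked AAV genome. The depositor notes that the plasmid should be used together with a companion plasmid, pZNF354B-donor, which implies cutting at the ZNF354B locus to promote donor-templated editing. The record does not describe what the donor introduces.
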