Features (pLannotate 1.2.2; 19 found; start..end, strand, type, name):
     79..122     +  misc_RNA       gRNA scaffold (fragment): guide RNA scaffold for the Streptococcus pyogenes CRISPR/Cas9 system
    169..454     +  enhancer       CMV enhancer: human cytomegalovirus immediate early enhancer; contains an 18-bp deletion relative to the standard CMV enhancer
    456..574     +  promoter       chicken β-actin promoter (fragment): No description available
    566..692     +  promoter       chicken β-actin promoter (fragment): No description available
    693..920     +  intron         hybrid intron: hybrid between chicken β-actin (CBA) and minute virus of mice (MMV) introns (Gray et al., 2011)
   1058..2659    +  CDS            Cas9(N): N-terminal portion of Streptococcus pyogenes Cas9 (Zetsche et al., 2015)
   2660..5158    +  CDS            Cas9(C): C-terminal portion of Streptococcus pyogenes Cas9 (Zetsche et al., 2015)
   5159..5206    +  CDS            nucleoplasmin NLS: bipartite nuclear localization signal from nucleoplasmin
   5240..5351    +  polyA_signal   bGH poly(A) signal: bovine growth hormone polyadenylation signal
   5456..5596    +  repeat_region  AAV2 ITR: inverted terminal repeat of adeno-associated virus serotype 2 inverted
   5601..5652    -  misc_feature   bom (fragment): basis of mobility region from pBR322
   5671..6126    +  rep_origin     f1 ori (sequence partly withheld): f1 bacteriophage origin of replication; arrow indicates direction of (+) strand synthesis
   6127..6176    -  misc_feature   bom (fragment): basis of mobility region from pBR322
   6278..6313    -  CDS            rop (fragment): Rop protein, which maintains plasmids at low copy number; rop
   6408..6512    +  promoter       AmpR promoter: bla
   6513..7373    +  CDS            AmpR: β-lactamase; bla; confers resistance to ampicillin, carbenicillin, and related antibiotics
   7544..8132    +  rep_origin     ori: high-copy-number ColE1/pMB1/pBR322/pUC origin of replication
   8194..8434    +  promoter       U6 promoter: RNA polymerase III promoter for human U6 snRNA
   8464..72      +  misc_RNA       gRNA scaffold (across the origin): guide RNA scaffold for the Streptococcus pyogenes CRISPR/Cas9 system
>Addgene plasmid #112405 | pZNF354B.1.0-gDNA | addgene full sequence | sequence record 230264 | Addgene NGS Result
TAGAGCTAGAAATAGCAAGTTAAAATAAGGCTAGTCCGTTATCAACTTGAAAAAGTGGCACCGAGTCGGT
GCTTTTTTGTTTTAGAGCTAGAAATAGCAAGTTAAAATAAGGCTAGTCCGTTTTTAGCGCGTGCGCCAAT
TCTGCAGACAAATGGCTCTAGAGGTACCCGTTACATAACTTACGGTAAATGGCCCGCCTGGCTGACCGCC
CAACGACCCCCGCCCATTGACGTCAATAGTAACGCCAATAGGGACTTTCCATTGACGTCAATGGGTGGAG
TATTTACGGTAAACTGCCCACTTGGCAGTACATCAAGTGTATCATATGCCAAGTACGCCCCCTATTGACG
TCAATGACGGTAAATGGCCCGCCTGGCATTGTGCCCAGTACATGACCTTATGGGACTTTCCTACTTGGCA
GTACATCTACGTATTAGTCATCGCTATTACCATGGTCGAGGTGAGCCCCACGTTCTGCTTCACTCTCCCC
ATCTCCCCCCCCTCCCCACCCCCAATTTTGTATTTATTTATTTTTTAATTATTTTGTGCAGCGATGGGGG
CGGGGGGGGGGGGGCGGGGCGAGGCGGAGAGGTGCGGCGGCAGCCAATCAGAGCGGCGCGCTCCGAAAGT
TTCCTTTTATGGCGAGGCGGCGGCGGCGGCGGCCCTATAAAAAGCGAAGCGCGCGGCGGGCGGGAGTCGC
TGCGCGCTGCCTTCGCCCCGTGCCCCGCTCCGCCGCCGCCTCGCGCCGCCCGCCCCGGCTCTGACTGACC
GCGTTACTCCCACAGGTGAGCGGGCGGGACGGCCCTTCTCCTCCGGGCTGTAATTAGCTGAGCAAGAGGT
AAGGGTTTAAGGGATGGTTGGTTGGTGGGGTATTAATGTTTAATTACCTGGAGCACCTGCCTGAAATCAC
TTTTTTTCAGGTTGGACCGGTGCCACCATGGACTATAAGGACCACGACGGAGACTACAAGGATCATGATA
TTGATTACAAAGACGATGACGATAAGATGGCCCCAAAGAAGAAGCGGAAGGTCGGTATCCACGGAGTCCC
AGCAGCCGACAAGAAGTACAGCATCGGCCTGGACATCGGCACCAACTCTGTGGGCTGGGCCGTGATCACC
GACGAGTACAAGGTGCCCAGCAAGAAATTCAAGGTGCTGGGCAACACCGACCGGCACAGCATCAAGAAGA
ACCTGATCGGAGCCCTGCTGTTCGACAGCGGCGAAACAGCCGAGGCCACCCGGCTGAAGAGAACCGCCAG
AAGAAGATACACCAGACGGAAGAACCGGATCTGCTATCTGCAAGAGATCTTCAGCAACGAGATGGCCAAG
GTGGACGACAGCTTCTTCCACAGACTGGAAGAGTCCTTCCTGGTGGAAGAGGATAAGAAGCACGAGCGGC
ACCCCATCTTCGGCAACATCGTGGACGAGGTGGCCTACCACGAGAAGTACCCCACCATCTACCACCTGAG
AAAGAAACTGGTGGACAGCACCGACAAGGCCGACCTGCGGCTGATCTATCTGGCCCTGGCCCACATGATC
AAGTTCCGGGGCCACTTCCTGATCGAGGGCGACCTGAACCCCGACAACAGCGACGTGGACAAGCTGTTCA
TCCAGCTGGTGCAGACCTACAACCAGCTGTTCGAGGAAAACCCCATCAACGCCAGCGGCGTGGACGCCAA
GGCCATCCTGTCTGCCAGACTGAGCAAGAGCAGACGGCTGGAAAATCTGATCGCCCAGCTGCCCGGCGAG
AAGAAGAATGGCCTGTTCGGAAACCTGATTGCCCTGAGCCTGGGCCTGACCCCCAACTTCAAGAGCAACT
TCGACCTGGCCGAGGATGCCAAACTGCAGCTGAGCAAGGACACCTACGACGACGACCTGGACAACCTGCT
GGCCCAGATCGGCGACCAGTACGCCGACCTGTTTCTGGCCGCCAAGAACCTGTCCGACGCCATCCTGCTG
AGCGACATCCTGAGAGTGAACACCGAGATCACCAAGGCCCCCCTGAGCGCCTCTATGATCAAGAGATACG
ACGAGCACCACCAGGACCTGACCCTGCTGAAAGCTCTCGTGCGGCAGCAGCTGCCTGAGAAGTACAAAGA
GATTTTCTTCGACCAGAGCAAGAACGGCTACGCCGGCTACATTGACGGCGGAGCCAGCCAGGAAGAGTTC
TACAAGTTCATCAAGCCCATCCTGGAAAAGATGGACGGCACCGAGGAACTGCTCGTGAAGCTGAACAGAG
AGGACCTGCTGCGGAAGCAGCGGACCTTCGACAACGGCAGCATCCCCCACCAGATCCACCTGGGAGAGCT
GCACGCCATTCTGCGGCGGCAGGAAGATTTTTACCCATTCCTGAAGGACAACCGGGAAAAGATCGAGAAG
ATCCTGACCTTCCGCATCCCCTACTACGTGGGCCCTCTGGCCAGGGGAAACAGCAGATTCGCCTGGATGA
CCAGAAAGAGCGAGGAAACCATCACCCCCTGGAACTTCGAGGAAGTGGTGGACAAGGGCGCTTCCGCCCA
GAGCTTCATCGAGCGGATGACCAACTTCGATAAGAACCTGCCCAACGAGAAGGTGCTGCCCAAGCACAGC
CTGCTGTACGAGTACTTCACCGTGTATAACGAGCTGACCAAAGTGAAATACGTGACCGAGGGAATGAGAA
AGCCCGCCTTCCTGAGCGGCGAGCAGAAAAAGGCCATCGTGGACCTGCTGTTCAAGACCAACCGGAAAGT
GACCGTGAAGCAGCTGAAAGAGGACTACTTCAAGAAAATCGAGTGCTTCGACTCCGTGGAAATCTCCGGC
GTGGAAGATCGGTTCAACGCCTCCCTGGGCACATACCACGATCTGCTGAAAATTATCAAGGACAAGGACT
TCCTGGACAATGAGGAAAACGAGGACATTCTGGAAGATATCGTGCTGACCCTGACACTGTTTGAGGACAG
AGAGATGATCGAGGAACGGCTGAAAACCTATGCCCACCTGTTCGACGACAAAGTGATGAAGCAGCTGAAG
CGGCGGAGATACACCGGCTGGGGCAGGCTGAGCCGGAAGCTGATCAACGGCATCCGGGACAAGCAGTCCG
GCAAGACAATCCTGGATTTCCTGAAGTCCGACGGCTTCGCCAACAGAAACTTCATGCAGCTGATCCACGA
CGACAGCCTGACCTTTAAAGAGGACATCCAGAAAGCCCAGGTGTCCGGCCAGGGCGATAGCCTGCACGAG
CACATTGCCAATCTGGCCGGCAGCCCCGCCATTAAGAAGGGCATCCTGCAGACAGTGAAGGTGGTGGACG
AGCTCGTGAAAGTGATGGGCCGGCACAAGCCCGAGAACATCGTGATCGAAATGGCCAGAGAGAACCAGAC
CACCCAGAAGGGACAGAAGAACAGCCGCGAGAGAATGAAGCGGATCGAAGAGGGCATCAAAGAGCTGGGC
AGCCAGATCCTGAAAGAACACCCCGTGGAAAACACCCAGCTGCAGAACGAGAAGCTGTACCTGTACTACC
TGCAGAATGGGCGGGATATGTACGTGGACCAGGAACTGGACATCAACCGGCTGTCCGACTACGATGTGGA
CCATATCGTGCCTCAGAGCTTTCTGAAGGACGACTCCATCGACAACAAGGTGCTGACCAGAAGCGACAAG
AACCGGGGCAAGAGCGACAACGTGCCCTCCGAAGAGGTCGTGAAGAAGATGAAGAACTACTGGCGGCAGC
TGCTGAACGCCAAGCTGATTACCCAGAGAAAGTTCGACAATCTGACCAAGGCCGAGAGAGGCGGCCTGAG
CGAACTGGATAAGGCCGGCTTCATCAAGAGACAGCTGGTGGAAACCCGGCAGATCACAAAGCACGTGGCA
CAGATCCTGGACTCCCGGATGAACACTAAGTACGACGAGAATGACAAGCTGATCCGGGAAGTGAAAGTGA
TCACCCTGAAGTCCAAGCTGGTGTCCGATTTCCGGAAGGATTTCCAGTTTTACAAAGTGCGCGAGATCAA
CAACTACCACCACGCCCACGACGCCTACCTGAACGCCGTCGTGGGAACCGCCCTGATCAAAAAGTACCCT
AAGCTGGAAAGCGAGTTCGTGTACGGCGACTACAAGGTGTACGACGTGCGGAAGATGATCGCCAAGAGCG
AGCAGGAAATCGGCAAGGCTACCGCCAAGTACTTCTTCTACAGCAACATCATGAACTTTTTCAAGACCGA
GATTACCCTGGCCAACGGCGAGATCCGGAAGCGGCCTCTGATCGAGACAAACGGCGAAACCGGGGAGATC
GTGTGGGATAAGGGCCGGGATTTTGCCACCGTGCGGAAAGTGCTGAGCATGCCCCAAGTGAATATCGTGA
AAAAGACCGAGGTGCAGACAGGCGGCTTCAGCAAAGAGTCTATCCTGCCCAAGAGGAACAGCGATAAGCT
GATCGCCAGAAAGAAGGACTGGGACCCTAAGAAGTACGGCGGCTTCGACAGCCCCACCGTGGCCTATTCT
GTGCTGGTGGTGGCCAAAGTGGAAAAGGGCAAGTCCAAGAAACTGAAGAGTGTGAAAGAGCTGCTGGGGA
TCACCATCATGGAAAGAAGCAGCTTCGAGAAGAATCCCATCGACTTTCTGGAAGCCAAGGGCTACAAAGA
AGTGAAAAAGGACCTGATCATCAAGCTGCCTAAGTACTCCCTGTTCGAGCTGGAAAACGGCCGGAAGAGA
ATGCTGGCCTCTGCCGGCGAACTGCAGAAGGGAAACGAACTGGCCCTGCCCTCCAAATATGTGAACTTCC
TGTACCTGGCCAGCCACTATGAGAAGCTGAAGGGCTCCCCCGAGGATAATGAGCAGAAACAGCTGTTTGT
GGAACAGCACAAGCACTACCTGGACGAGATCATCGAGCAGATCAGCGAGTTCTCCAAGAGAGTGATCCTG
GCCGACGCTAATCTGGACAAAGTGCTGTCCGCCTACAACAAGCACCGGGATAAGCCCATCAGAGAGCAGG
CCGAGAATATCATCCACCTGTTTACCCTGACCAATCTGGGAGCCCCTGCCGCCTTCAAGTACTTTGACAC
CACCATCGACCGGAAGAGGTACACCAGCACCAAAGAGGTGCTGGACGCCACCCTGATCCACCAGAGCATC
ACCGGCCTGTACGAGACACGGATCGACCTGTCTCAGCTGGGAGGCGACAAAAGGCCGGCGGCCACGAAAA
AGGCCGGCCAGGCAAAAAAGAAAAAGTAAGAATTCCTAGAGCTCGCTGATCAGCCTCGACTGTGCCTTCT
AGTTGCCAGCCATCTGTTGTTTGCCCCTCCCCCGTGCCTTCCTTGACCCTGGAAGGTGCCACTCCCACTG
TCCTTTCCTAATAAAATGAGGAAATTGCATCGCATTGTCTGAGTAGGTGTCATTCTATTCTGGGGGGTGG
GGTGGGGCAGGACAGCAAGGGGGAGGATTGGGAAGAGAATAGCAGGCATGCTGGGGAGCGGCCGCAGGAA
CCCCTAGTGATGGAGTTGGCCACTCCCTCTCTGCGCGCTCGCTCGCTCACTGAGGCCGGGCGACCAAAGG
TCGCCCGACGCCCGGGCTTTGCCCGGGCGGCCTCAGTGAGCGAGCGAGCGCGCAGCTGCCTGCAGGGGCG
CCTGATGCGGTATTTTCTCCTTACGCATCTGTGCGGTATTTCACACCGCATA
[95 nt withheld, positions 5653-5747]
T
[46 nt withheld, positions 5749-5794]
C
[141 nt withheld, positions 5796-5936]
CCTTTGACGTTGGAGTCCACGTTCTTT
[37 nt withheld, positions 5964-6000]
ACTCTATCTCGGGCTATTCTTTTGATTTATAAGGGATTTTGCCGATTTCGGTCTATTGGTTAAAAAATGA
GCTGATTTAACAAAAATTTAACGCGAATTTTAACAAAATATTAACGTTTACAATTTTATGGTGCACTCTC
AGTACAATCTGCTCTGATGCCGCATAGTTAAGCCAGCCCCGACACCCGCCAACACCCGCTGACGCGCCCT
GACGGGCTTGTCTGCTCCCGGCATCCGCTTACAGACAAGCTGTGACCGTCTCCGGGAGCTGCATGTGTCA
GAGGTTTTCACCGTCATCACCGAAACGCGCGAGACGAAAGGGCCTCGTGATACGCCTATTTTTATAGGTT
AATGTCATGATAATAATGGTTTCTTAGACGTCAGGTGGCACTTTTCGGGGAAATGTGCGCGGAACCCCTA
TTTGTTTATTTTTCTAAATACATTCAAATATGTATCCGCTCATGAGACAATAACCCTGATAAATGCTTCA
ATAATATTGAAAAAGGAAGAGTATGAGTATTCAACATTTCCGTGTCGCCCTTATTCCCTTTTTTGCGGCA
TTTTGCCTTCCTGTTTTTGCTCACCCAGAAACGCTGGTGAAAGTAAAAGATGCTGAAGATCAGTTGGGTG
CACGAGTGGGTTACATCGAACTGGATCTCAACAGCGGTAAGATCCTTGAGAGTTTTCGCCCCGAAGAACG
TTTTCCAATGATGAGCACTTTTAAAGTTCTGCTATGTGGCGCGGTATTATCCCGTATTGACGCCGGGCAA
GAGCAACTCGGTCGCCGCATACACTATTCTCAGAATGACTTGGTTGAGTACTCACCAGTCACAGAAAAGC
ATCTTACGGATGGCATGACAGTAAGAGAATTATGCAGTGCTGCCATAACCATGAGTGATAACACTGCGGC
CAACTTACTTCTGACAACGATCGGAGGACCGAAGGAGCTAACCGCTTTTTTGCACAACATGGGGGATCAT
GTAACTCGCCTTGATCGTTGGGAACCGGAGCTGAATGAAGCCATACCAAACGACGAGCGTGACACCACGA
TGCCTGTAGCAATGGCAACAACGTTGCGCAAACTATTAACTGGCGAACTACTTACTCTAGCTTCCCGGCA
ACAATTAATAGACTGGATGGAGGCGGATAAAGTTGCAGGACCACTTCTGCGCTCGGCCCTTCCGGCTGGC
TGGTTTATTGCTGATAAATCTGGAGCCGGTGAGCGTGGAAGCCGCGGTATCATTGCAGCACTGGGGCCAG
ATGGTAAGCCCTCCCGTATCGTAGTTATCTACACGACGGGGAGTCAGGCAACTATGGATGAACGAAATAG
ACAGATCGCTGAGATAGGTGCCTCACTGATTAAGCATTGGTAACTGTCAGACCAAGTTTACTCATATATA
CTTTAGATTGATTTAAAACTTCATTTTTAATTTAAAAGGATCTAGGTGAAGATCCTTTTTGATAATCTCA
TGACCAAAATCCCTTAACGTGAGTTTTCGTTCCACTGAGCGTCAGACCCCGTAGAAAAGATCAAAGGATC
TTCTTGAGATCCTTTTTTTCTGCGCGTAATCTGCTGCTTGCAAACAAAAAAACCACCGCTACCAGCGGTG
GTTTGTTTGCCGGATCAAGAGCTACCAACTCTTTTTCCGAAGGTAACTGGCTTCAGCAGAGCGCAGATAC
CAAATACTGTTCTTCTAGTGTAGCCGTAGTTAGGCCACCACTTCAAGAACTCTGTAGCACCGCCTACATA
CCTCGCTCTGCTAATCCTGTTACCAGTGGCTGCTGCCAGTGGCGATAAGTCGTGTCTTACCGGGTTGGAC
TCAAGACGATAGTTACCGGATAAGGCGCAGCGGTCGGGCTGAACGGGGGGTTCGTGCACACAGCCCAGCT
TGGAGCGAACGACCTACACCGAACTGAGATACCTACAGCGTGAGCTATGAGAAAGCGCCACGCTTCCCGA
AGGGAGAAAGGCGGACAGGTATCCGGTAAGCGGCAGGGTCGGAACAGGAGAGCGCACGAGGGAGCTTCCA
GGGGGAAACGCCTGGTATCTTTATAGTCCTGTCGGGTTTCGCCACCTCTGACTTGAGCGTCGATTTTTGT
GATGCTCGTCAGGGGGGCGGAGCCTATGGAAAAACGCCAGCAACGCGGCCTTTTTACGGTTCCTGGCCTT
TTGCTGGCCTTTTGCTCACATGTGAGGGCCTATTTCCCATGATTCCTTCATATTTGCATATACGATACAA
GGCTGTTAGAGAGATAATTGGAATTAATTTGACTGTAAACACAAAGATATTAGTACAAAATACGTGACGT
AGAAAGTAATAATTTCTTGGGTAGTTTGCAGTTTTAAAATTATGTTTTAAAATGGACTATCATATGCTTA
CCGTAACTTGAAAGTATTTCGATTTCTTGGCTTTATATATCTTGTGGAAAGGACGAAACACCGAGGCTTT
CACACATGCAAATGTTT
